Addgene plasmid #157741: pelBHisTEV
Purpose: (Empty Backbone) empty vector; TEV-protease-removable N-term PelB signal sequence +His10; potential C-term His6; T7lac promoter; Kan-R; avoids added residues in final protein since cloning uses BseRI restriction sites
Depositing lab: Debra Hansen. Depositing organization: Arizona State University.
Backbone
  Vector backbone: pelB-MBP (DNASU access. no. EvNO00813783)
  Backbone size (bp): 5401
  Modifications to backbone: none
  Vector type: Bacterial Expression
  Promoter: T7lac
  Tag / fusion protein: PelB signal sequence + His10-tag + TEV protease cleavage site (N terminal on backbone); possible His6-tag (adds LEHHHHHH) if no stop codon is added to the cloned insert (C terminal on backbone)
Growth in bacteria
  Bacterial resistance: Kanamycin, 50 μg/mL
  Growth temperature: 37°C
  Growth strain: DH5alpha
  Copy number: Low Copy
Gene/Insert
  Cloning method: Ligation Independent Cloning
  Sequencing primers: 5′ TAATACGACTCACTATAGGG; 3′ GCTAGTTATTGCTCAGCGG
Terms and licenses: Academic/Nonprofit Terms; Industry Terms: Not Available to Industry
Depositor comments: Empty vector (kanamycin-R) adds TEV-protease-removable N-terminal PelB signal sequence + His10, plus potential C-term His6. Non-leaky expression due to T7lac promoter. Has an advantage in leaving no added amino acid residues following TEV protease cleavage of PelB signal sequence + His10. This advantage is made possible by cloning into the two BseRI restriction sites. Subcloning requires ligation-independent cloning and use of the two BseRI restriction sites that are present in this empty vector. The two BseRI sites span a removable 432 nucleotide sequence. Cloning into the BseRI-digested vector can be achieved using a ligation-independent system that is dependent on homologous recombination, such as the Takara In-Fusion HD Cloning Plus system, which requires simply designing the PCR-derived insert (containing the protein of interest) to contain 15 bp at each end that matches the 15 bp at each end of the linearized parent vector. In other words, add these 15 bp, AACCTGTACTTCCAA, to the 5' end of the PCR FORWARD primer, and add these 15 bp, GTGGTGGTGCTCGAG, to the 5' end of the PCR REVERSE primer. The sequence of the added N-terminus is the PelB signal sequence (M1-A22 of GenBank #AAA24848) + 13 aa linker + His10-tag + 4 aa linker + TEV protease cleavage site. The N-terminal protein sequence is: MKYLLPTAAAGLLLLAAQPAMA + MDIGINSDPNSSS + HHHHHHHHHH + PMGS + ENLYFQ*X, where * is the TEV protease cleavage site and X is the N-terminal residue of the introduced protein of interest. Note that TEV protease cleaves most efficiently when X = S, G, A, M; for other compatible residues see Kapust et al 2002, PMID 12074568. A C-terminal His6-tag is possible: if no stop codon is included in the cloned insert, the sequence LEHHHHHH is added to the C-terminus. The PelB signal sequence directs the protein of interest to the E. coli inner membrane. Whether the protein traverses the inner membrane is dependent on the protein of interest. BseRI cuts 8-10 nucleotides outside of its own recognition sequence and is a non-palindromic site. The placement & orientation of the two BseRI sites eliminates all of the BseRI recognition sequence in the resulting subclone. To verify the PCR-generated insert sequence, use sequencing primers T7 (TAATACGACTCACTATAGGG), T7-Ter (GCTAGTTATTGCTCAGCGG).
How to cite: pelBHisTEV was a gift from Debra Hansen (Addgene plasmid # 157741 ; http://n2t.net/addgene:157741 ; RRID:Addgene_157741)
