[The description below was written by a language model from this plasmid's Addgene catalogue record and pLannotate feature annotations shown in this document.]
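Description:
pelBHisTEV is an empty bacterial expression vector derived from the pelB-MBP backbone and built on a pET-style architecture for T7 RNA polymerase-driven protein production in E. coli. It is selected with kanamycin (aph(3')-Ia) and replicates from a ColE1/pBR322-type origin accompanied by the bom region and the rop gene, consistent with its catalogue listing as low copy. An f1 origin is also present. The catalogue gives a backbone size of 5401 bp, whereas the sequenced record is 5,827 nt; the difference roughly matches the 432-nucleotide removable stuffer, although the record does not explicitly explain it.

The expression cassette consists of a T7 promoter fused to a lac operator (T7lac), a T7 gene 10 ribosome binding site and a T7 terminator, with a plasmid-borne lacI gene supplying repressor for tight, IPTG-inducible expression. Downstream of the RBS lies the PelB signal sequence, a short linker, a His10 tag (annotated automatically as 8xHis), a second linker and a TEV protease cleavage site. PelB targets the fusion to the inner membrane; whether it crosses depends on the protein of interest. Two BseRI sites flank the stuffer. Because this enzyme cuts outside its non-palindromic recognition sequence, the sites are oriented so that digestion removes them entirely. An insert introduced by homology-based, ligation-independent cloning therefore joins directly to the TEV site, and cleavage leaves no extra residues on the target protein. Omitting a stop codon from the insert appends a C-terminal Leu-Glu-His6 tag. The vector suits production and affinity purification of secreted or membrane-targeted proteins with native termini.
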