Features (pLannotate 1.2.2; 21 found; start..end, strand, type, name):
     13..441     +  rep_origin     f1 ori (sequence partly withheld): f1 bacteriophage origin of replication; arrow indicates direction of (+) strand synthesis
    494..551     +  promoter       AmpR promoter (fragment): bla
    560..1375    -  CDS            KanR: aminoglycoside phosphotransferase; aph(3')-Ia; confers resistance to kanamycin in bacteria or G418 (Geneticin®) in eukaryotes
   1497..2085    +  rep_origin     ori: high-copy-number ColE1/pMB1/pBR322/pUC origin of replication
   2271..2410    -  misc_feature   bom: basis of mobility region from pBR322
   2512..2703    -  CDS            rop: Rop protein, which maintains plasmids at low copy number; rop
   2720..3100    +  CDS            YPB1_ECOLX: Protein predicted: Swiss-Prot protein existence level 4. From Escherichia coli.
   3172..3463    -  CDS            TcR (fragment): tetracycline efflux protein; tet; confers resistance to tetracycline
   3478..3499    -  protein_bind   CAP binding site: CAP binding activates transcription in the presence of cAMP. E. coli catabolite activator protein
   3512..4594    -  CDS            lacI: lac repressor; lacI; The lac repressor binds to the lac operator to inhibit transcription in E. coli. This inhibition can be relieved by adding lactose or isopropyl-β-D-thiogalactopyranoside (IPTG).
   4595..4672    -  promoter       lacI promoter: lacI
   4680..4959    -  CDS            TcR (fragment): tetracycline efflux protein; tet; confers resistance to tetracycline
   4981..4999    +  promoter       T7 promoter: promoter for bacteriophage T7 RNA polymerase
   5000..5024    +  protein_bind   lac operator: The lac repressor binds to the lac operator to inhibit transcription in E. coli. This inhibition can be relieved by adding lactose or isopropyl-β-D-thiogalactopyranoside (IPTG). lac repressor encoded by lacI
   5039..5061    +  RBS            RBS: efficient ribosome binding site from bacteriophage T7 gene 10 (Olins and Rangwala, 1989)
   5069..5134    +  sig_peptide    pelB signal sequence: leader peptide for secretion; pelB (fragment)
   5177..5200    +  CDS            8xHis: 8xHis affinity tag
   5216..5232    +  CDS            TEV site (fragment): tobacco etch virus (TEV) protease recognition and cleavage site
   5672..5689    +  CDS            9xHis (fragment): 9xHis affinity tag
   5699..5748    +  CDS            SET1 (fragment): solubility-enhancement tag derived from T7 phage gene 10B
   5756..5803    +  terminator     T7 terminator: transcription terminator for bacteriophage T7 RNA polymerase
>Addgene plasmid #157741 | pelBHisTEV | addgene full sequence | sequence record 334005 | Addgene NGS Result
TTGGCGAATGGG
[124 nt withheld, positions 13-136]
C
[91 nt withheld, positions 138-228]
A
[49 nt withheld, positions 230-278]
CCTTTGACGTTGGAGTCCACGTTCTTT
[37 nt withheld, positions 306-342]
ACCCTATCTCGGTCTATTCTTTTGATTTATAAGGGATTTTGCCGATTTCGGCCTATTGGTTAAAAAATGA
GCTGATTTAACAAAAATTTAACGCGAATTTTAACAAAATATTAACGCTTACAATTTAGGTGGCACTTTTC
GGGGAAATGTGCGCGGAACCCCTATTTGTTTATTTTTCTAAATACATTCAAATATGTATCCGCTCATGAA
TTAATTCTTAGAAAAACTCATCGAGCATCAAATGAAACTGCAATTTATTCATATCAGGATTATCAATACC
ATATTTTTGAAAAAGCCGTTTCTGTAATGAAGGAGAAAACTCACCGAGGCAGTTCCATAGGATGGCAAGA
TCCTGGTATCGGTCTGCGATTCCGACTCGTCCAACATCAATACAACCTATTAATTTCCCCTCGTCAAAAA
TAAGGTTATCAAGTGAGAAATCACCATGAGTGACGACTGAATCCGGTGAGAATGGCAAAAGTTTATGCAT
TTCTTTCCAGACTTGTTCAACAGGCCAGCCATTACGCTCGTCATCAAAATCACTCGCATCAACCAAACCG
TTATTCATTCGTGATTGCGCCTGAGCGAGACGAAATACGCGATCGCTGTTAAAAGGACAATTACAAACAG
GAATCGAATGCAACCGGCGCAGGAACACTGCCAGCGCATCAACAATATTTTCACCTGAATCAGGATATTC
TTCTAATACCTGGAATGCTGTTTTCCCGGGGATCGCAGTGGTGAGTAACCATGCATCATCAGGAGTACGG
ATAAAATGCTTGATGGTCGGAAGAGGCATAAATTCCGTCAGCCAGTTTAGTCTGACCATCTCATCTGTAA
CATCATTGGCAACGCTACCTTTGCCATGTTTCAGAAACAACTCTGGCGCATCGGGCTTCCCATACAATCG
ATAGATTGTCGCACCTGATTGCCCGACATTATCGCGAGCCCATTTATACCCATATAAATCAGCATCCATG
TTGGAATTTAATCGCGGCCTAGAGCAAGACGTTTCCCGTTGAATATGGCTCATAACACCCCTTGTATTAC
TGTTTATGTAAGCAGACAGTTTTATTGTTCATGACCAAAATCCCTTAACGTGAGTTTTCGTTCCACTGAG
CGTCAGACCCCGTAGAAAAGATCAAAGGATCTTCTTGAGATCCTTTTTTTCTGCGCGTAATCTGCTGCTT
GCAAACAAAAAAACCACCGCTACCAGCGGTGGTTTGTTTGCCGGATCAAGAGCTACCAACTCTTTTTCCG
AAGGTAACTGGCTTCAGCAGAGCGCAGATACCAAATACTGTCCTTCTAGTGTAGCCGTAGTTAGGCCACC
ACTTCAAGAACTCTGTAGCACCGCCTACATACCTCGCTCTGCTAATCCTGTTACCAGTGGCTGCTGCCAG
TGGCGATAAGTCGTGTCTTACCGGGTTGGACTCAAGACGATAGTTACCGGATAAGGCGCAGCGGTCGGGC
TGAACGGGGGGTTCGTGCACACAGCCCAGCTTGGAGCGAACGACCTACACCGAACTGAGATACCTACAGC
GTGAGCTATGAGAAAGCGCCACGCTTCCCGAAGGGAGAAAGGCGGACAGGTATCCGGTAAGCGGCAGGGT
CGGAACAGGAGAGCGCACGAGGGAGCTTCCAGGGGGAAACGCCTGGTATCTTTATAGTCCTGTCGGGTTT
CGCCACCTCTGACTTGAGCGTCGATTTTTGTGATGCTCGTCAGGGGGGCGGAGCCTATGGAAAAACGCCA
GCAACGCGGCCTTTTTACGGTTCCTGGCCTTTTGCTGGCCTTTTGCTCACATGTTCTTTCCTGCGTTATC
CCCTGATTCTGTGGATAACCGTATTACCGCCTTTGAGTGAGCTGATACCGCTCGCCGCAGCCGAACGACC
GAGCGCAGCGAGTCAGTGAGCGAGGAAGCGGAAGAGCGCCTGATGCGGTATTTTCTCCTTACGCATCTGT
GCGGTATTTCACACCGCAATGGTGCACTCTCAGTACAATCTGCTCTGATGCCGCATAGTTAAGCCAGTAT
ACACTCCGCTATCGCTACGTGACTGGGTCATGGCTGCGCCCCGACACCCGCCAACACCCGCTGACGCGCC
CTGACGGGCTTGTCTGCTCCCGGCATCCGCTTACAGACAAGCTGTGACCGTCTCCGGGAGCTGCATGTGT
CAGAGGTTTTCACCGTCATCACCGAAACGCGCGAGGCAGCTGCGGTAAAGCTCATCAGCGTGGTCGTGAA
GCGATTCACAGATGTCTGCCTGTTCATCCGCGTCCAGCTCGTTGAGTTTCTCCAGAAGCGTTAATGTCTG
GCTTCTGATAAAGCGGGCCATGTTAAGGGCGGTTTTTTCCTGTTTGGTCACTGATGCCTCCGTGTAAGGG
GGATTTCTGTTCATGGGGGTAATGATACCGATGAAACGAGAGAGGATGCTCACGATACGGGTTACTGATG
ATGAACATGCCCGGTTACTGGAACGTTGTGAGGGTAAACAACTGGCGGTATGGATGCGGCGGGACCAGAG
AAAAATCACTCAGGGTCAATGCCAGCGCTTCGTTAATACAGATGTAGGTGTTCCACAGGGTAGCCAGCAG
CATCCTGCGATGCAGATCCGGAACATAATGGTGCAGGGCGCTGACTTCCGCGTTTCCAGACTTTACGAAA
CACGGAAACCGAAGACCATTCATGTTGTTGCTCAGGTCGCAGACGTTTTGCAGCAGCAGTCGCTTCACGT
TCGCTCGCGTATCGGTGATTCATTCTGCTAACCAGTAAGGCAACCCCGCCAGCCTAGCCGGGTCCTCAAC
GACAGGAGCACGATCATGCGCACCCGTGGGGCCGCCATGCCGGCGATAATGGCCTGCTTCTCGCCGAAAC
GTTTGGTGGCGGGACCAGTGACGAAGGCTTGAGCGAGGGCGTGCAAGATTCCGAATACCGCAAGCGACAG
GCCGATCATCGTCGCGCTCCAGCGAAAGCGGTCCTCGCCGAAAATGACCCAGAGCGCTGCCGGCACCTGT
CCTACGAGTTGCATGATAAAGAAGACAGTCATAAGTGCGGCGACGATAGTCATGCCCCGCGCCCACCGGA
AGGAGCTGACTGGGTTGAAGGCTCTCAAGGGCATCGGTCGAGATCCCGGTGCCTAATGAGTGAGCTAACT
TACATTAATTGCGTTGCGCTCACTGCCCGCTTTCCAGTCGGGAAACCTGTCGTGCCAGCTGCATTAATGA
ATCGGCCAACGCGCGGGGAGAGGCGGTTTGCGTATTGGGCGCCAGGGTGGTTTTTCTTTTCACCAGTGAG
ACGGGCAACAGCTGATTGCCCTTCACCGCCTGGCCCTGAGAGAGTTGCAGCAAGCGGTCCACGCTGGTTT
GCCCCAGCAGGCGAAAATCCTGTTTGATGGTGGTTAACGGCGGGATATAACATGAGCTGTCTTCGGTATC
GTCGTATCCCACTACCGAGATATCCGCACCAACGCGCAGCCCGGACTCGGTAATGGCGCGCATTGCGCCC
AGCGCCATCTGATCGTTGGCAACCAGCATCGCAGTGGGAACGATGCCCTCATTCAGCATTTGCATGGTTT
GTTGAAAACCGGACATGGCACTCCAGTCGCCTTCCCGTTCCGCTATCGGCTGAATTTGATTGCGAGTGAG
ATATTTATGCCAGCCAGCCAGACGCAGACGCGCCGAGACAGAACTTAATGGGCCCGCTAACAGCGCGATT
TGCTGGTGACCCAATGCGACCAGATGCTCCACGCCCAGTCGCGTACCGTCTTCATGGGAGAAAATAATAC
TGTTGATGGGTGTCTGGTCAGAGACATCAAGAAATAACGCCGGAACATTAGTGCAGGCAGCTTCCACAGC
AATGGCATCCTGGTCATCCAGCGGATAGTTAATGATCAGCCCACTGACGCGTTGCGCGAGAAGATTGTGC
ACCGCCGCTTTACAGGCTTCGACGCCGCTTCGTTCTACCATCGACACCACCACGCTGGCACCCAGTTGAT
CGGCGCGAGATTTAATCGCCGCGACAATTTGCGACGGCGCGTGCAGGGCCAGACTGGAGGTGGCAACGCC
AATCAGCAACGACTGTTTGCCCGCCAGTTGTTGTGCCACGCGGTTGGGAATGTAATTCAGCTCCGCCATC
GCCGCTTCCACTTTTTCCCGCGTTTTCGCAGAAACGTGGCTGGCCTGGTTCACCACGCGGGAAACGGTCT
GATAAGAGACACCGGCATACTCTGCGACATCGTATAACGTTACTGGTTTCACATTCACCACCCTGAATTG
ACTCTCTTCCGGGCGCTATCATGCCATACCGCGAAAGGTTTTGCGCCATTCGATGGTGTCCGGGATCTCG
ACGCTCTCCCTTATGCGACTCCTGCATTAGGAAGCAGCCCAGTAGTAGGTTGAGGCCGTTGAGCACCGCC
GCCGCAAGGAATGGTGCATGCAAGGAGATGGCGCCCAACAGTCCCCCGGCCACGGGGCCTGCCACCATAC
CCACGCCGAAACAAGCGCTCATGAGCCCGAAGTGGCGAGCCCGATCTTCCCCATCGGTGATGTCGGCGAT
ATAGGCGCCAGCAACCGCACCTGTGGCGCCGGTGATGCCGGCCACGATGCGTCCGGCGTAGAGGATCGAG
ATCTCGATCCCGCGAAATTAATACGACTCACTATAGGGGAATTGTGAGCGGATAACAATTCCCCTCTAGA
AATAATTTTGTTTAACTTTAAGAAGGAGATATACATATGAAATACCTGCTGCCGACCGCTGCTGCTGGTC
TGCTGCTTCTCGCTGCCCAGCCGGCGATGGCCATGGATATCGGAATTAATTCGGATCCGAATTCGAGCTC
ACATCACCATCACCATCACCATCACCATCACCCCATGGGTAGCGAAAACCTGTACTTCCAAAGATCTGTC
GCTCCTCATGTAGACACCGACACTGTGAACACCGCCATCCTGGGCGTTTCAAGGTCCGGCAAAGGCGAGA
CAATCGTAGTGCCAATGATCGACAATCTGAGCCGCGCAAAGAACCAGTCTAGCATGGTCGTGAACGACCC
CAAGGGCGAGCTCTACTCTGCCAGCAAGGAAACACTTGAGAAACGCGGATACGACGTGCAGGTGCTGAAC
ATCCTGGATCCCCTGCAGGGCATGAGTTACAACCCACTCCAGCTCGTGATCGACGCCTGGGTGAACGGCG
ACGACCAGGAGGCTGCAAAGAGGGCAAACACACTGACTTTCTCACTGTACAACAACCCAAATGCTGGCGA
CAACGCTTTCTTTAACACCAGCGCCCAGAATGCTATCAACGGAATCATCCTCGCTATGAGGAGGCAGAAG
CTTCTCGAGCACCACCACCACCACCACTGAGATCCGGCTGCTAACAAAGCCCGAAAGGAAGCTGAGTTGG
CTGCTGCCACCGCTGAGCAATAACTAGCATAACCCCTTGGGGCCTCTAAACGGGTCTTGAGGGGTTTTTT
GCTGAAAGGAGGAACTATATCCGGA
